Addgene plasmid #54369: LIIc F 3-4
Purpose: (Empty Backbone)
Depositing lab: Martin Parniske. Depositing organization: Ludwig-Maximilians-Universitaet Muenchen (LMU). Publication: A modular plasmid assembly kit for multigene expression, gene silencing and silencing rescue in plants. Binder A, Lambert J, Morbitzer R, Popp C, Ott T, Lahaye T, Parniske M. PLoS One. 2014 Feb 13;9(2):e88218. doi: 10.1371/journal.pone.0088218. eCollection 2014. PubMed 24551083.
Backbone
  Vector backbone: pAMP (Genart)
  Backbone manufacturer: Geneart
  Vector type: cloning vector
Growth in bacteria
  Bacterial resistance: Chloramphenicol and Ampicillin, 25 & 100 μg/mL
  Growth temperature: 37°C
  Growth strain: DB3.1
  Copy number: High Copy
Gene/Insert
  Gene/Insert name: None
Terms and licenses: Academic/Nonprofit Terms; Industry Terms: Not Available to Industry
Depositor comments: binary expression vector. LII/LIV backbone. ccdB cassettes (ccdB and chloramphenicol resistance gene) were added between the borders by Esp3I cut-ligation, flanked by appropriate type IIS fusion sites
How to cite: LIIc F 3-4 was a gift from Martin Parniske (Addgene plasmid # 54369 ; http://n2t.net/addgene:54369 ; RRID:Addgene_54369)
