[The description below was written by a language model from this plasmid's Addgene catalogue record and pLannotate feature annotations shown in this document.]
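Description:
LIIc F 3-4 is an empty level II (LII) acceptor backbone from a modular Golden Gate-style plasmid assembly kit designed for multigene expression, gene silencing and silencing rescue in plants. It is built on the Geneart pAMP cloning vector and is a small (about 4.25 kb), high-copy E. coli plasmid carrying a ColE1/pUC-type origin and an ampicillin resistance gene (bla) with its own promoter. Short annotated fragments of lacZα, lacI, an RSF origin and an M13 origin appear to be backbone remnants rather than functional parts, and a T7 promoter lies just upstream of the cloning region.

No insert is present. The position where assembled DNA will go is occupied by a counterselection cassette with a chloramphenicol acetyltransferase gene (CmR, with cat and lac UV5 promoter elements), a ccdA fragment and the ccdB gyrase toxin gene. This cassette is bracketed by attR1 and attR2 sequences, indicating it derives from a Gateway cassette. According to the depositor it was introduced by Esp3I cut-ligation and is flanked by type IIS fusion sites. The "3-4" in the name presumably denotes the fusion-site position in the assembly scheme, though the record does not say so. Because ccdB is lethal to standard strains, the empty vector is maintained in a ccdB-tolerant host (DB3.1) under dual chloramphenicol and ampicillin selection. Replacement of the cassette during assembly removes both the toxin and CmR, allowing recombinants to be recovered in ordinary E. coli.

The depositor comments call it a "binary expression vector" with the cassette "between the borders", but the feature table shows no T-DNA borders or Agrobacterium-compatible origin. This is more consistent with the catalogue designation of a cloning vector used as an intermediate assembly step.
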