Features (pLannotate 1.2.2; 15 found; start..end, strand, type, name):
    130..286     -  CDS            lacZα (fragment): LacZα fragment of β-galactosidase; lacZ fragment
    295..313     +  promoter       T7 promoter: promoter for bacteriophage T7 RNA polymerase
    454..578     +  protein_bind   attR1: mutant version of attR; recombination site for the Gateway® LR reaction LR Clonase™
    615..645     +  promoter       lac UV5 promoter: E. coli lac promoter with an "up" mutation
    669..698     +  promoter       cat promoter (fragment): promoter of the E. coli cat gene encoding chloramphenicol acetyltransferase
    699..1358    +  CDS            CmR: chloramphenicol acetyltransferase; cat; confers resistance to chloramphenicol
   1537..1695    +  CDS            ccdA (fragment): CCDA_ECO57 - Also known as H, letA. Experimental evidence at protein level: Swiss-Prot protein existence level 1. Antitoxin component of a type II toxin-antitoxin (TA) system which inhibits the post-segregational killing (PSK) of plasmid-free cells, also referred to as a plasmid addiction system. Binds to and blocks the activity of CcdB; will also remove bound CcdB protein from the CcdB-GyrA complex by forming a CcdA-CcdB complex, a process termed rejuvenation. Functions as a transcriptional corepressor for the ccdAB operon, repression also requires CcdB (By similarity). From Escherichia coli
   1700..2005    +  CDS            ccdB: CcdB, a bacterial toxin that poisons DNA gyrase; ccdB; Plasmids containing the ccdB gene cannot be propagated in standard E. coli strains.
   2046..2170    -  protein_bind   attR2: mutant version of attR; recombination site for the Gateway® LR reaction LR Clonase™
   2278..2325    -  CDS            lacI (fragment): lac repressor; lacI; The lac repressor binds to the lac operator to inhibit transcription in E. coli. This inhibition can be relieved by adding lactose or isopropyl-β-D-thiogalactopyranoside (IPTG).
   2362..2402    -  rep_origin     RSF ori (fragment): Plasmids containing the RSF 1030 origin of replication can be propagated in E. coli cells that contain additional plasmids with compatible origins.
   2480..3068    -  rep_origin     ori: high-copy-number ColE1/pMB1/pBR322/pUC origin of replication
   3239..4099    -  CDS            AmpR: β-lactamase; bla; confers resistance to ampicillin, carbenicillin, and related antibiotics
   4100..4204    -  promoter       AmpR promoter: bla
   4230..109     -  rep_origin     M13 ori (fragment) (across the origin): M13 bacteriophage origin of replication; arrow indicates direction of (+) strand synthesis
>Addgene plasmid #54369 | LIIc F 3-4 | depositor full sequence | sequence record 84589 | Full Sequence
TTAAAATTCGCGTTAAATTTTTGTTAAATCAGCTCATTTTTTAACCAATAGGCCGAAATCGGCAAAATCC
CTTATAAATCAAAAGAATAGACCGAGATAGGGTTGAGTGGCCGCTACAGGGCGCTCCCATTCGCCATTCA
GGCTGCGCAACTGTTGGGAAGGGCGTTTCGGTGCGGGCCTCTTCGCTATTACGCCAGCTGGCGAAAGGGG
GATGTGCTGCAAGGCGATTAAGTTGGGTAACGCCAGGGTTTTCCCAGTCACGACGTTGTAAAACGACGGC
CAGTGAGCGCGACGTAATACGACTCACTATAGGGCGAATTGGCGGAAGGCCGTCAAGGCCACGTGTCTTG
TCCAGGCGCGCCATGAGCTCTAAAGCTTCGCTCGAGCTGCGGCCGCACGGATCCTCGAATTCCCAAGCTT
ATCTCGACCCGAAGACAAATTGGCGGTGAGACCACAAGTTTGTACAAAAAAGCTGAACGAGAAACGTAAA
ATGATATAAATATCAATATATTAAATTAGATTTTGCATAAAAAACAGACTACATAATACTGTAAAACACA
ACATATCCAGTCACTATGGCGGCCCCTCGAGGGGCCGCATTAGGCACCCCAGGCTTTACACTTTATGCTT
CCGGCTCGTATAATGTGTGGATTTTGAGTTAGGATCCGTCGAGATTTTCAGGAGCTAAGGAAGCTAAAAT
GGAGAAAAAAATCACTGGATATACCACCGTTGATATATCCCAATGGCATCGTAAAGAACATTTTGAGGCA
TTTCAGTCAGTTGCTCAATGTACCTATAACCAGACCGTTCAGCTGGATATTACGGCCTTTTTAAAGACCG
TAAAGAAAAATAAGCACAAGTTTTATCCGGCCTTTATTCACATTCTTGCCCGCCTGATGAATGCTCATCC
GGAATTCCGTATGGCAATGAAAGACGGTGAGCTGGTGATATGGGATAGTGTTCACCCTTGTTACACCGTT
TTCCATGAGCAAACTGAAACGTTTTCATCGCTCTGGAGTGAATACCACGACGATTTCCGGCAGTTTCTAC
ACATATATTCGCAAGATGTGGCGTGTTACGGTGAAAACCTGGCCTATTTCCCTAAAGGGTTTATTGAGAA
TATGTTTTTCGTCTCAGCCAATCCCTGGGTGAGTTTCACCAGTTTTGATTTAAACGTGGCCAATATGGAC
AACTTCTTCGCCCCCGTTTTCACCATGGGCAAATATTATACGCAAGGCGACAAGGTGCTGATGCCGCTGG
CGATTCAGGTTCATCATGCCGTTTGTGATGGCTTCCATGTCGGCAGAATGCTTAATGAATTACAACAGTA
CTGCGATGAGTGGCAGGGCGGGGCGTAATCTAGAGGATCCGGCTTACTAAAAGCCAGATAACAGTATGCG
TATTTGCGCGCTGATTTTTGCGGTATAAGAATATATACTGATATGTATACCCGAAGTATGTCAAAAAGAG
GTATGCTATGAAGCAGCGTATTACAGTGACAGTTGACAGCGACAGCTATCAGTTGCTCAAGGCATATATG
ATGTCAATATCTCCGGTCTGGTAAGCACAACCATGCAGAATGAAGCCCGTCGTCTGCGTGCCGAACGCTG
GAAAGCGGAAAATCAGGAAGGGATGGCTGAGGTCGCCCGGTTTATTGAAATGAACGGCTCTTTTGCTGAC
GAGAACAGGGGCTGGTGAAATGCAGTTTAAGGTTTACACCTATAAAAGAGAGAGCCGTTATCGTCTGTTT
GTGGATGTACAGAGTGATATTATTGACACGCCCGGGCGACGGATGGTGATCCCCCTGGCCAGTGCACGTC
TGCTGTCAGATAAAGTCCCCCGTGAACTTTACCCGGTGGTGCATATCGGGGATGAAAGCTGGCGCATGAT
GACCACCGATATGGCCAGTGTGCCGGTTTCCGTTATCGGGGAAGAAGTGGCTGATCTCAGCCACCGCGAA
AATGACATCAAAAACGCCATTAACCTGATGTTCTGGGGAATATAAATGTCAGGCTCCCTTATACACAGCC
AGTCTGCAGGTCGACCATAGTGACTGGATATGTTGTGTTTTACAGTATTATGTAGTCTGTTTTTTATGCA
AAATCTAATTTAATATATTGATATTTATATCATTTTACGTTTCTCGTTCAGCTTTCTTGTACAAAGTGGT
TGGGGTCTCATGTCTGTCTTGTCTTCGGGGTAGCGGCCGCTTGGATCCCAGAATTCTAGGTACCTCTTAA
TTAATGGAGCACAAGACTGGCCTCATGGGCCTTCCGCTCACTGCCCGCTTTCCAGTCGGGAAACCTGTCG
TGCCAGCTGCATTAACATGGTCATAGCTGTTTCCTTGCGTATTGGGCGCTCTCCGCTTCCTCGCTCACTG
ACTCGCTGCGCTCGGTCGTTCGGGTAAAGCCTGGGGTGCCTAATGAGCAAAAGGCCAGCAAAAGGCCAGG
AACCGTAAAAAGGCCGCGTTGCTGGCGTTTTTCCATAGGCTCCGCCCCCCTGACGAGCATCACAAAAATC
GACGCTCAAGTCAGAGGTGGCGAAACCCGACAGGACTATAAAGATACCAGGCGTTTCCCCCTGGAAGCTC
CCTCGTGCGCTCTCCTGTTCCGACCCTGCCGCTTACCGGATACCTGTCCGCCTTTCTCCCTTCGGGAAGC
GTGGCGCTTTCTCATAGCTCACGCTGTAGGTATCTCAGTTCGGTGTAGGTCGTTCGCTCCAAGCTGGGCT
GTGTGCACGAACCCCCCGTTCAGCCCGACCGCTGCGCCTTATCCGGTAACTATCGTCTTGAGTCCAACCC
GGTAAGACACGACTTATCGCCACTGGCAGCAGCCACTGGTAACAGGATTAGCAGAGCGAGGTATGTAGGC
GGTGCTACAGAGTTCTTGAAGTGGTGGCCTAACTACGGCTACACTAGAAGAACAGTATTTGGTATCTGCG
CTCTGCTGAAGCCAGTTACCTTCGGAAAAAGAGTTGGTAGCTCTTGATCCGGCAAACAAACCACCGCTGG
TAGCGGTGGTTTTTTTGTTTGCAAGCAGCAGATTACGCGCAGAAAAAAAGGATCTCAAGAAGATCCTTTG
ATCTTTTCTACGGGGTCTGACGCTCAGTGGAACGAAAACTCACGTTAAGGGATTTTGGTCATGAGATTAT
CAAAAAGGATCTTCACCTAGATCCTTTTAAATTAAAAATGAAGTTTTAAATCAATCTAAAGTATATATGA
GTAAACTTGGTCTGACAGTTACCAATGCTTAATCAGTGAGGCACCTATCTCAGCGATCTGTCTATTTCGT
TCATCCATAGTTGCCTGACTCCCCGTCGTGTAGATAACTACGATACGGGAGGGCTTACCATCTGGCCCCA
GTGCTGCAATGATACCGCGAGAACCACGCTCACCGGCTCCAGATTTATCAGCAATAAACCAGCCAGCCGG
AAGGGCCGAGCGCAGAAGTGGTCCTGCAACTTTATCCGCCTCCATCCAGTCTATTAATTGTTGCCGGGAA
GCTAGAGTAAGTAGTTCGCCAGTTAATAGTTTGCGCAACGTTGTTGCCATTGCTACAGGCATCGTGGTGT
CACGCTCGTCGTTTGGTATGGCTTCATTCAGCTCCGGTTCCCAACGATCAAGGCGAGTTACATGATCCCC
CATGTTGTGCAAAAAAGCGGTTAGCTCCTTCGGTCCTCCGATCGTTGTCAGAAGTAAGTTGGCCGCAGTG
TTATCACTCATGGTTATGGCAGCACTGCATAATTCTCTTACTGTCATGCCATCCGTAAGATGCTTTTCTG
TGACTGGTGAGTACTCAACCAAGTCATTCTGAGAATAGTGTATGCGGCGACCGAGTTGCTCTTGCCCGGC
GTCAATACGGGATAATACCGCGCCACATAGCAGAACTTTAAAAGTGCTCATCATTGGAAAACGTTCTTCG
GGGCGAAAACTCTCAAGGATCTTACCGCTGTTGAGATCCAGTTCGATGTAACCCACTCGTGCACCCAACT
GATCTTCAGCATCTTTTACTTTCACCAGCGTTTCTGGGTGAGCAAAAACAGGAAGGCAAAATGCCGCAAA
AAAGGGAATAAGGGCGACACGGAAATGTTGAATACTCATACTCTTCCTTTTTCAATATTATTGAAGCATT
TATCAGGGTTATTGTCTCATGAGCGGATACATATTTGAATGTATTTAGAAAAATAAACAAATAGGGGTTC
CGCGCACATTTCCCCGAAAAGTGCCACCTAAATTGTAAGCGTTAATATTTTG
