>Addgene plasmid #54369 | LIIc F 3-4 | addgene partial sequence | sequence record 87736 | M13pUC-Fwd 5'-CCCAGTCACGACGTTGTAAAACG-3'
TACGACTCACTATAGGGCGAATTGGCGGAAGGCCGTCAAGGCCACGTGTCTTGTCCAGGCGCGCCATGAG
CTCTAAAGCTTCGCTCGAGCTGCGGCCGCACGGATCCTCGAATTCCCAAGCTTATCTCGACCCGAAGACA
AATTGGCGGTGAGACCACAAGTTTGTACAAAAAAGCTGAACGAGAAACGTAAAATGATATAAATATCAAT
ATATTAAATTAGATTTTGCATAAAAAACAGACTACATAATACTGTAAAACACAACATATCCAGTCACTAT
GGCGGCCCCTCGAGGGGCCGCATTAGGCACCCCAGGCTTTACACTTTATGCTTCCGGCTCGTATAATGTG
TGGATTTTGAGTTAGGATCCGTCGAGATTTTCAGGAGCTAAGGAAGCTAAAATGGAGAAAAAAATCACTG
GATATACCACCGTTGATATATCCCAATGGCATCGTAAAGAACATTTTGAGGCATTTCAGTCAGTTGCTCA
ATGTACCTATAACCAGACCGTTCAGCTGGATATTACGGCCTTTTTAAAGACCGTAAAGAAAAATAAGCAC
AAGTTTTATCCGGCCTTTATTCACATTCTTGCCCGCCTGATGAATGCTCATCCGGAATTCCGTATGGCAA
TGAAAGACGGTGAGCTGGTGATATGGGATAGTGTTCACCCTTGTTACACCGTTTTCCATGAGCAAACTGA
AACGTTTTCATCGCTCTGGAGTGAATACCACGACGATTTCCGGCAGTTTCTACACATATATTCGCAAGAT
GTGGCGTGTTACGGTGAAAACCTGGCCTATTTCCCTAAAGGGTTTATTGAGAATATGTTTTTCGTCTCAG
CCAATCCCTGGGTGAGTTTCACC
