>Addgene plasmid #54369 | LIIc F 3-4 | addgene partial sequence | sequence record 90838 | pRS414-R 5'-CACCTCTGACTTGAGCGTCG-3'
CCTATGGAAAAACGCCAGCAACGCGGCCTTTTTACGGTTCCTGGCCTTTTGCTGGCCTTTTGCTCATTAG
GCACCCCAGGCTTTACCCGAACGACCGAGCGCAGCGAGTCAGTGAGCGAGGAAGCGGAGAGCGCCCAATA
CGCAAGGAAACAGCTATGACCATGTTAATGCAGCTGGCACGACAGGTTTCCCGACTGGAAAGCGGGCAGT
GAGCGGAAGGCCCATGAGGCCAGTCTTGTGCTCCATTAATTAAGAGGTACCTAGAATTCTGGGATCCAAG
CGGCCGCTACCCCGAAGACAAGACAGACATGAGACCCCAACCACTTTGTACAAGAAAGCTGAACGAGAAA
CGTAAAATGATATAAATATCAATATATTAAATTAGATTTTGCATAAAAAACAGACTACATAATACTGTAA
AACACAACATATCCAGTCACTATGGTCGACCTGCAGACTGGCTGTGTATAAGGGAGCCTGACATTTATAT
TCCCCAGAACATCAGGTTAATGGCGTTTTTGATGTCATTTTCGCGGTGGCTGAGATCAGCCACTTCTTCC
CCGATAACGGAAACCGGCACACTGGCCATATCGGTGGTCATCATGCGCCAGCTTTCATCCCCGATATGCA
CCACCGGGTAAAGTTCACGGGGGACTTTATCTGACAGCAGACGTGCACTGGCCAGGGGGATCACCATCCG
TCGCCCGGGCGTGTCAATAATATCACTCTGTACATCCACAAACAGACGATAACGGCTCTCTCTTTTATAG
GTGTAAACCTTAAACTGCATTTCACCAGCCCCTGTTCTCGTCAGCAAAAGAGCCGTTCATTTCAATAAAC
CGGGCGA
